Addgene plasmid #66989: Oct4-Cr1
Purpose: Expresses gRNA that targets stop codon for OCT4
Depositing lab: Danwei Huangfu. Depositing organization: Memorial Sloan-Kettering Cancer Center. Publication: A CRISPR/Cas-Mediated Selection-free Knockin Strategy in Human Embryonic Stem Cells. Zhu Z, Verma N, Gonzalez F, Shi ZD, Huangfu D. Stem Cell Reports. 2015 May 28. pii: S2213-6711(15)00128-9. doi: 10.1016/j.stemcr.2015.04.016. PubMed 26028531.
Backbone
  Vector backbone: piCRg Entry (Addgene plasmid #58904)
  Backbone manufacturer: Addgene
  Backbone size w/o insert (bp): 8302
  Total vector size (bp): 8321
  Vector type: Mammalian Expression
Growth in bacteria
  Bacterial resistance: Kanamycin, 50 μg/mL
  Growth temperature: 37°C
  Growth strain: Stbl3
  Copy number: Unknown
Gene/Insert
  Gene/Insert name: gRNA for Crispr targeting the OCT4 stop codon
  gRNA/shRNA sequence: CTCCCATGCATTCAAACTG
  Species: H. sapiens (human)
  Cloning method: Restriction Enzyme; 5′ cloning site BbsI (unknown if destroyed); 3′ cloning site BbsI (unknown if destroyed)
  Sequencing primers: 5′ ATACAAGGCTGTTAGAGAG
Terms and licenses: Academic/Nonprofit Terms; Industry Terms: Not Available to Industry
How to cite: Oct4-Cr1 was a gift from Danwei Huangfu (Addgene plasmid # 66989 ; http://n2t.net/addgene:66989 ; RRID:Addgene_66989)
