[The description below was written by a language model from this plasmid's Addgene catalogue record.]
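Description:
Oct4-Cr1 is a mammalian expression plasmid that produces a CRISPR guide RNA directed at the stop codon region of the human OCT4 gene. It is built on the piCRg Entry backbone, into which a short protospacer was inserted by restriction cloning at BbsI sites. The insert adds only about 19 bp to the roughly 8.3 kb backbone, for a total of about 8.3 kb. The record does not say whether the BbsI sites survive cloning. In bacteria the plasmid is selected with kanamycin; its copy number is listed as unknown, and the origin of replication is not described.

No feature table is provided, so the promoter driving the guide RNA, the guide scaffold, and any other elements carried by the backbone (such as a Cas9 cassette, Gateway recombination sites or mammalian selection markers) are not stated and cannot be confirmed from the catalogue fields alone. Guide RNAs in vectors of this kind are usually transcribed from an RNA polymerase III promoter, but this is a general expectation rather than a recorded fact for this construct.

A Cas9-induced double-strand break at the stop codon of a gene is commonly used to stimulate homology-directed repair with a donor template, allowing a reporter or tag to be fused in frame to the end of the coding sequence. This fits the associated publication, which describes a selection-free CRISPR/Cas knock-in strategy in human embryonic stem cells, where OCT4 is a key pluripotency gene and a natural target for reporter knock-in. The donor template and Cas9 source are not part of this record.
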