>Addgene plasmid #66989 | Oct4-Cr1 | addgene partial sequence | sequence record 119272 | hU6-F 5'-GAGGGCCTATTTCCCATGATT-3'
GAGAGATAATTGGAATTAATTTGACTGTAAACACAAAGATATTAGTACAAAATACGTGACGTAGAAAGTA
ATAATTTCTTGGGTAGTTTGCAGTTTTAAAATTATGTTTTAAAATGGACTATCATATGCTTACCGTAACT
TGAAAGTATTTCGATTTCTTGGCTTTATATATCTTGTGGAAAGGACGAAACACCGCTCCCATGCATTCAA
ACTGGTTTTAGAGCTAGAAATAGCAAGTTAAAATAAGGCTAGTCCGTTATCAACTTGAAAAAGTGGCACC
GAGTCGGTGCTTTTTTGTTTTAGAGCTAGAAATAGCAAGTTAAAATAAGGCTAGTCCGTTTTTAGCGCGT
GCGCCAATTCTGCAGACAAATGGCTCTAGAGGTACGAATTCAAGGGTGGGCGCGCCGACCCAGCTTTCTT
GTACAAAGTTGGCATTATAAGAAAGCATTGCTTATCAATTTGTTGCAACGAACAGGTCACTATCAGTCAA
AATAAAATCATTATTTGCCATCCAGATCCGAGCTCGGTACCAAGCTTGATGCATAGCTTGAGTATTCTAT
AGTGTCACCTAAATAGCTTGGCGTAATCATGGTCATAGCTGTTTCCTGTGTGAAATTGTTATCCGCTCAC
AATTCCACACAACATACGAGCCGGAAGCATAAAGTGTAAAGCCTGGGGTGCCTAATGAGTGAGCTAACTC
ACATTAATTGCGTTGCGCTCACTGCCCGCTTTCCAGTCGGGAAACCTGTCGTGCCAGCTGCCTCGCGCGT
TTCGGTGATGACGGTGAAAACCTCTGACACATGCAGCTCCCGGAGACGGTCACAGCTTGTCTGTAAGCGG
ATGCCGGGAGCAGACAAGCCCGTCAGGGCGCGTCAGCGGGTGTTGGCGGGTGTCGGGGCGC
