>Addgene plasmid #66989 | Oct4-Cr1 | addgene partial sequence | sequence record 119273 | hPGK-F 5'-GTGTTCCGCATTCTGCAAG-3'
GAATCACCGACCTCTCTCCCCAGGGATCCCCCCCAAATAATGATTTTATTTTGACTGATAGTGACCTGTT
CGTTGCAACAAATTGATGAGCAATGCTTTTTTATAATGCCAACTTTGTACAAAAAAGCAGGCTCCGCGGT
TTTCAGGTTGGACCGGTGCCACCATGGACTATAAGGACCACGACGGAGACTACAAGGATCATGATATTGA
TTACAAAGACGATGACGATAAGATGGCCCCAAAGAAGAAGCGGAAGGTCGGTATCCACGGAGTCCCAGCA
GCCGACAAGAAGTACAGCATCGGCCTGGACATCGGCACCAACTCTGTGGGCTGGGCCGTGATCACCGACG
AGTACAAGGTGCCCAGCAAGAAATTCAAGGTGCTGGGCAACACCGACCGGCACAGCATCAAGAAGAACCT
GATCGGAGCCCTGCTGTTCGACAGCGGCGAAACAGCCGAGGCCACCCGGCTGAAGAGAACCGCCAGAAGA
AGATACACCAGACGGAAGAACCGGATCTGCTATCTGCAAGAGATCTTCAGCAACGAGATGGCCAAGGTGG
ACGACAGCTTCTTCCACAGACTGGAAGAGTCCTTCCTGGTGGAAGAGGATAAGAAGCACGAGCGGCACCC
CATCTTCGGCAACATCGTGGACGAGGTGGCCTACCACGAGAAGTACCCCACCATCTACCACCTGAGAAAG
AAACTGGTGGACAGCACCGACAAGGCCGACCTGCGGCTGATCTATCTGGCCCTGGCCCACATGATCAAGT
TC
